>Addgene plasmid #132772 | pCDH-NLS-copGFP-EF1-BlastiS | depositor full sequence | sequence record 255282 | pCDH-NLS-copGFP-EF1-BlastiS sequence 7982 bps
ACGCGTGTAGTCTTATGCAATACTCTTGTAGTCTTGCAACATGGTAACGATGAGTTAGCAACATGCCTTA
CAAGGAGAGAAAAAGCACCGTGCATGCCGATTGGTGGAAGTAAGGTGGTACGATCGTGCCTTATTAGGAA
GGCAACAGACGGGTCTGACATGGATTGGACGAACCACTGAATTGCCGCATTGCAGAGATATTGTATTTAA
GTGCCTAGCTCGATACAATAAACGGGTCTCTCTGGTTAGACCAGATCTGAGCCTGGGAGCTCTCTGGCTA
ACTAGGGAACCCACTGCTTAAGCCTCAATAAAGCTTGCCTTGAGTGCTTCAAGTAGTGTGTGCCCGTCTG
TTGTGTGACTCTGGTAACTAGAGATCCCTCAGACCCTTTTAGTCAGTGTGGAAAATCTCTAGCAGTGGCG
CCCGAACAGGGACCTGAAAGCGAAAGGGAAACCAGAGCTCTCTCGACGCAGGACTCGGCTTGCTGAAGCG
CGCACGGCAAGAGGCGAGGGGCGGCGACTGGTGAGTACGCCAAAAATTTTGACTAGCGGAGGCTAGAAGG
AGAGAGATGGGTGCGAGAGCGTCAGTATTAAGCGGGGGAGAATTAGATCGCGATGGGAAAAAATTCGGTT
AAGGCCAGGGGGAAAGAAAAAATATAAATTAAAACATATAGTATGGGCAAGCAGGGAGCTAGAACGATTC
GCAGTTAATCCTGGCCTGTTAGAAACATCAGAAGGCTGTAGACAAATACTGGGACAGCTACAACCATCCC
TTCAGACAGGATCAGAAGAACTTAGATCATTATATAATACAGTAGCAACCCTCTATTGTGTGCATCAAAG
GATAGAGATAAAAGACACCAAGGAAGCTTTAGACAAGATAGAGGAAGAGCAAAACAAAAGTAAGACCACC
GCACAGCAAGCGGCCACTGATCTTCAGACCTGGAGGAGGAGATATGAGGGACAATTGGAGAAGTGAATTA
TATAAATATAAAGTAGTAAAAATTGAACCATTAGGAGTAGCACCCACCAAGGCAAAGAGAAGAGTGGTGC
AGAGAGAAAAAAGAGCAGTGGGAATAGGAGCTTTGTTCCTTGGGTTCTTGGGAGCAGCAGGAAGCACTAT
GGGCGCAGCCTCAATGACGCTGACGGTACAGGCCAGACAATTATTGTCTGGTATAGTGCAGCAGCAGAAC
AATTTGCTGAGGGCTATTGAGGCGCAACAGCATCTGTTGCAACTCACAGTCTGGGGCATCAAGCAGCTCC
AGGCAAGAATCCTGGCTGTGGAAAGATACCTAAAGGATCAACAGCTCCTGGGGATTTGGGGTTGCTCTGG
AAAACTCATTTGCACCACTGCTGTGCCTTGGAATGCTAGTTGGAGTAATAAATCTCTGGAACAGATTGGA
ATCACACGACCTGGATGGAGTGGGACAGAGAAATTAACAATTACACAAGCTTAATACACTCCTTAATTGA
AGAATCGCAAAACCAGCAAGAAAAGAATGAACAAGAATTATTGGAATTAGATAAATGGGCAAGTTTGTGG
AATTGGTTTAACATAACAAATTGGCTGTGGTATATAAAATTATTCATAATGATAGTAGGAGGCTTGGTAG
GTTTAAGAATAGTTTTTGCTGTACTTTCTATAGTGAATAGAGTTAGGCAGGGATATTCACCATTATCGTT
TCAGACCCACCTCCCAACCCCGAGGGGACCCGACAGGCCCGAAGGAATAGAAGAAGAAGGTGGAGAGAGA
GACAGAGACAGATCCATTCGATTAGTGAACGGATCTCGACGGTTAACTTTTAAAAGAAAAGGGGGGATTG
GGGGGTACAGTGCAGGGGAAAGAATAGTAGACATAATAGCAACAGACATACAAACTAAAGAATTACAAAA
ACAAATTACAAAAATTCAAAATTTTATCGATACTAGTATTATGCCCAGTACATGACCTTATGGGACTTTC
CTACTTGGCAGTACATCTACGTATTAGTCATCGCTATTACCATGGTGATGCGGTTTTGGCAGTACATCAA
TGGGCGTGGATAGCGGTTTGACTCACGGGGATTTCCAAGTCTCCACCCCATTGACGTCAATGGGAGTTTG
TTTTGGCACCAAAATCAACGGGACTTTCCAAAATGTCGTAACAACTCCGCCCCATTGACGCAAATGGGCG
GTAGGCGTGTACGGTGGGAGGTCTATATAAGCAGAGCTCGTTTAGTGAACCGTCAGATCGCCTGGAGACG
CCATCCACGCTGTTTTGACCTCCATAGAAGATTCTAGAGCTAGCGAATTCGAATTTAAATGGATCGTAAC
CATGACTGCTCCAAAGAAGAAGCGTAAGGTTCCCGGGTGTTGTGCAGAGAGCGACGAGAGCGGCCTGCCC
GCCATGGAGATCGAGTGCCGCATCACCGGCACCCTGAACGGCGTGGAGTTCGAGCTGGTGGGCGGCGGAG
AGGGCACCCCCAAGCAGGGCCGCATGACCAACAAGATGAAGAGCACCAAAGGCGCCCTGACCTTCAGCCC
CTACCTGCTGAGCCACGTGATGGGCTACGGCTTCTACCACTTCGGCACCTACCCCAGCGGCTACGAGAAC
CCCTTCCTGCACGCCATCAACAACGGCGGCTACACCAACACCCGCATCGAGAAGTACGAGGACGGCGGCG
TGCTGCACGTGAGCTTCAGCTACCGCTACGAGGCCGGCCGCGTGATCGGCGACTTCAAGGTGGTGGGCAC
CGGCTTCCCCGAGGACAGCGTGATCTTCACCGACAAGATCATCCGCAGCAACGCCACCGTGGAGCACCTG
CACCCCATGGGCGATAACGTGCTGGTGGGCAGCTTCGCCCGCACCTTCAGCCTGCGCGACGGCGGCTACT
ACAGCTTCGTGGTGGACAGCCACATGCACTTCAAGAGCGCCATCCACCCCAGCATCCTGCAGAACGGGGG
CCCCATGTTCGCCTTCCGCCGCGTGGAGGAGCTGCACAGCAACACCGAGCTGGGCATCGTGGAGTACCAG
CACGCCTTCAAGACCCCCATCGCCTTCGCCAGATCCCGCGCTCAGTCGTCCAATTCTGCCGTGGACGGCA
CCGCCGGACCCGGCTCCACCGGATCTCGCTAGGCGGCCGCAAGGATCTGCGATCGCTCCGGTGCCCGTCA
GTGGGCAGAGCGCACATCGCCCACAGTCCCCGAGAAGTTGGGGGAGGGTCGGCAATTGAACGGGTGCCTA
GAGAAGGTGGCGCGGGGTAAACTGGGAAAGTGATGTCGTGTACTGGCTCCGCCTTTTTCCCGAGGGTGGG
GGAGAACCGTATATAAGTGCAGTAGTCGCCGTGAACGTTCTTTTTCGCAACGGGTTTGCCGCCAGAACAC
AGCTGAAGCTTCGAGGGGCTCGCATCTCTCCTTCACGCGCCCGCCGCCCTACCTGAGGCCGCCATCCACG
CCGGTTGAGTCGCGTTCTGCCGCCTCCCGCCTGTGGTGCCTCCTGAACTGCGTCCGCCGTCTAGGTAAGT
TTAAAGCTCAGGTCGAGACCGGGCCTTTGTCCGGCGCTCCCTTGGAGCCTACCTAGACTCAGCCGGCTCT
CCACGCTTTGCCTGACCCTGCTTGCTCAACTCTACGTCTTTGTTTCGTTTTCTGTTCTGCGCCGTTACAG
ATCCAAGCTGTGACCGGCGCCTACTCTCGAGATGGCCAAGCCTTTGTCTCAAGAAGAATCCACCCTCATT
GAAAGAGCAACGGCTACAATCAACAGCATCCCCATCTCTGAAGACTACAGCGTCGCCAGCGCAGCTCTCT
CTAGCGACGGCCGCATCTTCACTGGTGTCAATGTATATCATTTTACTGGGGGACCTTGTGCAGAACTCGT
GGTGCTGGGCACTGCTGCTGCTGCGGCAGCTGGCAACCTGACTTGTATCGTCGCGATCGGAAATGAGAAC
AGGGGCATCTTGAGCCCCTGCGGACGGTGCCGACAGGTGCTTCTCGATCTGCATCCTGGGATCAAAGCCA
TAGTGAAGGACAGTGATGGACAGCCGACGGCAGTTGGGATTCGTGAATTGCTGCCCTCTGGTTATGTGTG
GGAGGGCTAAGTCGACAATCAACCTCTGGATTACAAAATTTGTGAAAGATTGACTGGTATTCTTAACTAT
GTTGCTCCTTTTACGCTATGTGGATACGCTGCTTTAATGCCTTTGTATCATGCTATTGCTTCCCGTATGG
CTTTCATTTTCTCCTCCTTGTATAAATCCTGGTTGCTGTCTCTTTATGAGGAGTTGTGGCCCGTTGTCAG
GCAACGTGGCGTGGTGTGCACTGTGTTTGCTGACGCAACCCCCACTGGTTGGGGCATTGCCACCACCTGT
CAGCTCCTTTCCGGGACTTTCGCTTTCCCCCTCCCTATTGCCACGGCGGAACTCATCGCCGCCTGCCTTG
CCCGCTGCTGGACAGGGGCTCGGCTGTTGGGCACTGACAATTCCGTGGTGTTGTCGGGGAAATCATCGTC
CTTTCCTTGGCTGCTCGCCTGTGTTGCCACCTGGATTCTGCGCGGGACGTCCTTCTGCTACGTCCCTTCG
GCCCTCAATCCAGCGGACCTTCCTTCCCGCGGCCTGCTGCCGGCTCTGCGGCCTCTTCCGCGTCTTCGCC
TTCGCCCTCAGACGAGTCGGATCTCCCTTTGGGCCGCCTCCCCGCCTGGTACCTTTAAGACCAATGACTT
ACAAGGCAGCTGTAGATCTTAGCCACTTTTTAAAAGAAAAGGGGGGACTGGAAGGGCTAATTCACTCCCA
ACGAAAATAAGATCTGCTTTTTGCTTGTACTGGGTCTCTCTGGTTAGACCAGATCTGAGCCTGGGAGCTC
TCTGGCTAACTAGGGAACCCACTGCTTAAGCCTCAATAAAGCTTGCCTTGAGTGCTTCAAGTAGTGTGTG
CCCGTCTGTTGTGTGACTCTGGTAACTAGAGATCCCTCAGACCCTTTTAGTCAGTGTGGAAAATCTCTAG
CAGTAGTAGTTCATGTCATCTTATTATTCAGTATTTATAACTTGCAAAGAAATGAATATCAGAGAGTGAG
AGGAACTTGTTTATTGCAGCTTATAATGGTTACAAATAAAGCAATAGCATCACAAATTTCACAAATAAAG
CATTTTTTTCACTGCATTCTAGTTGTGGTTTGTCCAAACTCATCAATGTATCTTATCATGTCTGGCTCTA
GCTATCCCGCCCCTAACTCCGCCCAGTTCCGCCCATTCTCCGCCCCATGGCTGACTAATTTTTTTTATTT
ATGCAGAGGCCGAGGCCGCCTCGGCCTCTGAGCTATTCCAGAAGTAGTGAGGAGGCTTTTTTGGAGGCCT
AGACTTTTGCAGAGACGGCCCAAATTCGTAATCATGGTCATAGCTGTTTCCTGTGTGAAATTGTTATCCG
CTCACAATTCCACACAACATACGAGCCGGAAGCATAAAGTGTAAAGCCTGGGGTGCCTAATGAGTGAGCT
AACTCACATTAATTGCGTTGCGCTCACTGCCCGCTTTCCAGTCGGGAAACCTGTCGTGCCAGCTGCATTA
ATGAATCGGCCAACGCGCGGGGAGAGGCGGTTTGCGTATTGGGCGCTCTTCCGCTTCCTCGCTCACTGAC
TCGCTGCGCTCGGTCGTTCGGCTGCGGCGAGCGGTATCAGCTCACTCAAAGGCGGTAATACGGTTATCCA
CAGAATCAGGGGATAACGCAGGAAAGAACATGTGAGCAAAAGGCCAGCAAAAGGCCAGGAACCGTAAAAA
GGCCGCGTTGCTGGCGTTTTTCCATAGGCTCCGCCCCCCTGACGAGCATCACAAAAATCGACGCTCAAGT
CAGAGGTGGCGAAACCCGACAGGACTATAAAGATACCAGGCGTTTCCCCCTGGAAGCTCCCTCGTGCGCT
CTCCTGTTCCGACCCTGCCGCTTACCGGATACCTGTCCGCCTTTCTCCCTTCGGGAAGCGTGGCGCTTTC
TCATAGCTCACGCTGTAGGTATCTCAGTTCGGTGTAGGTCGTTCGCTCCAAGCTGGGCTGTGTGCACGAA
CCCCCCGTTCAGCCCGACCGCTGCGCCTTATCCGGTAACTATCGTCTTGAGTCCAACCCGGTAAGACACG
ACTTATCGCCACTGGCAGCAGCCACTGGTAACAGGATTAGCAGAGCGAGGTATGTAGGCGGTGCTACAGA
GTTCTTGAAGTGGTGGCCTAACTACGGCTACACTAGAAGGACAGTATTTGGTATCTGCGCTCTGCTGAAG
CCAGTTACCTTCGGAAAAAGAGTTGGTAGCTCTTGATCCGGCAAACAAACCACCGCTGGTAGCGGTGGTT
TTTTTGTTTGCAAGCAGCAGATTACGCGCAGAAAAAAAGGATCTCAAGAAGATCCTTTGATCTTTTCTAC
GGGGTCTGACGCTCAGTGGAACGAAAACTCACGTTAAGGGATTTTGGTCATGAGATTATCAAAAAGGATC
TTCACCTAGATCCTTTTAAATTAAAAATGAAGTTTTAAATCAATCTAAAGTATATATGAGTAAACTTGGT
CTGACAGTTACCAATGCTTAATCAGTGAGGCACCTATCTCAGCGATCTGTCTATTTCGTTCATCCATAGT
TGCCTGACTCCCCGTCGTGTAGATAACTACGATACGGGAGGGCTTACCATCTGGCCCCAGTGCTGCAATG
ATACCGCGAGACCCACGCTCACCGGCTCCAGATTTATCAGCAATAAACCAGCCAGCCGGAAGGGCCGAGC
GCAGAAGTGGTCCTGCAACTTTATCCGCCTCCATCCAGTCTATTAATTGTTGCCGGGAAGCTAGAGTAAG
TAGTTCGCCAGTTAATAGTTTGCGCAACGTTGTTGCCATTGCTACAGGCATCGTGGTGTCACGCTCGTCG
TTTGGTATGGCTTCATTCAGCTCCGGTTCCCAACGATCAAGGCGAGTTACATGATCCCCCATGTTGTGCA
AAAAAGCGGTTAGCTCCTTCGGTCCTCCGATCGTTGTCAGAAGTAAGTTGGCCGCAGTGTTATCACTCAT
GGTTATGGCAGCACTGCATAATTCTCTTACTGTCATGCCATCCGTAAGATGCTTTTCTGTGACTGGTGAG
TACTCAACCAAGTCATTCTGAGAATAGTGTATGCGGCGACCGAGTTGCTCTTGCCCGGCGTCAATACGGG
ATAATACCGCGCCACATAGCAGAACTTTAAAAGTGCTCATCATTGGAAAACGTTCTTCGGGGCGAAAACT
CTCAAGGATCTTACCGCTGTTGAGATCCAGTTCGATGTAACCCACTCGTGCACCCAACTGATCTTCAGCA
TCTTTTACTTTCACCAGCGTTTCTGGGTGAGCAAAAACAGGAAGGCAAAATGCCGCAAAAAAGGGAATAA
GGGCGACACGGAAATGTTGAATACTCATACTCTTCCTTTTTCAATATTATTGAAGCATTTATCAGGGTTA
TTGTCTCATGAGCGGATACATATTTGAATGTATTTAGAAAAATAAACAAATAGGGGTTCCGCGCACATTT
CCCCGAAAAGTGCCACCTGACGTCTAAGAAACCATTATTATCATGACATTAACCTATAAAAATAGGCGTA
TCACGAGGCCCTTTCGTCTCGCGCGTTTCGGTGATGACGGTGAAAACCTCTGACACATGCAGCTCCCGGA
GACGGTCACAGCTTGTCTGTAAGCGGATGCCGGGAGCAGACAAGCCCGTCAGGGCGCGTCAGCGGGTGTT
GGCGGGTGTCGGGGCTGGCTTAACTATGCGGCATCAGAGCAGATTGTACTGAGAGTGCACCATATGCGGT
GTGAAATACCGCACAGATGCGTAAGGAGAAAATACCGCATCAGGCGCCATTCGCCATTCAGGCTGCGCAA
CTGTTGGGAAGGGCGATCGGTGCGGGCCTCTTCGCTATTACGCCAGCTGGCGAAAGGGGGATGTGCTGCA
AGGCGATTAAGTTGGGTAACGCCAGGGTTTTCCCAGTCACGACGTTGTAAAACGACGGCCAGTGCCAAGC
TG
Features (pLannotate 1.2.2; 28 found; start..end, strand, type, name):
      6..227     +  promoter       RSV promoter: Rous sarcoma virus enhancer/promoter
    234..414     +  LTR            5' LTR (truncated): truncated 5' long terminal repeat (LTR) from HIV-1
    458..583     +  misc_feature   HIV-1 Ψ: packaging signal of human immunodeficiency virus type 1
    567..905     +  CDS            HIV-1 gag (fragment): gag protein from human immunodeficiency virus 1; gag
   1025..1361    +  ncRNA          RRE: Accession: RF00036 - HIV Rev response element
   1397..1786    +  CDS            env (fragment): ENV_HV1H2 - Experimental evidence at protein level: Swiss-Prot protein existence level 1. [Transmembrane protein gp41]: Acts as a class I viral fusion protein. Under the current model, the protein has at least 3 conformational states: pre-fusion native state, pre-hairpin intermediate state, and post-fusion hairpin state. During fusion of viral and target intracellular membranes, the coiled coil regions (heptad repeats) assume a trimer-of-hairpins structure, positioning the fusion peptide in close proximity to the C-terminal region of the ectodomain. The formation of this structure appears to d
   1798..1915    +  misc_feature   cPPT/CTS: central polypurine tract and central termination sequence of HIV-1
   1928..2004    +  enhancer       CMV enhancer (fragment): human cytomegalovirus immediate early enhancer
   2005..2208    +  promoter       CMV promoter: human cytomegalovirus (CMV) immediate early promoter
   2376..3040    +  CDS            CopGFP (fragment): green fluorescent protein 2 from Pontellina plumata, also known as ppluGFP2 (Shagin et al., 2004)
   3153..3362    +  promoter       EF-1α core promoter: core promoter for human elongation factor EF-1α
   3375..3643    +  LTR            5' LTR (truncated): truncated 5' long terminal repeat (LTR) from human T-cell leukemia virus (HTLV) type 1
   3672..4070    +  CDS            BSD: blasticidin S deaminase; Aspergillus terreus BSD; confers resistance to blasticidin
   4077..4665    +  misc_feature   WPRE: woodchuck hepatitis virus posttranscriptional regulatory element
   4660..4767    +  CDS            nef (fragment): NEF_SIVS4 - Experimental evidence at protein level: Swiss-Prot protein existence level 1. Interferes with TCR signaling from the cell membrane. Interacts with CD247/TCRZ (TCR zeta chain) and exert potent down- regulation of cell surface TCR/CD3 complexes. From Simian immunodeficiency virus (isolate F236/smH4) (SIV-sm) (Simian immunodeficiency virus sooty mangabey monkey).
   4792..4972    +  LTR            5' LTR (truncated): truncated 5' long terminal repeat (LTR) from HIV-1
   5044..5165    +  polyA_signal   SV40 poly(A) signal: SV40 polyadenylation signal
   5184..5319    +  rep_origin     SV40 ori: SV40 origin of replication
   5381..5397    -  protein_bind   lac operator: The lac repressor binds to the lac operator to inhibit transcription in E. coli. This inhibition can be relieved by adding lactose or isopropyl-β-D-thiogalactopyranoside (IPTG). lac repressor encoded by lacI
   5405..5435    -  promoter       lac promoter: promoter for the E. coli lac operon
   5450..5471    -  protein_bind   CAP binding site: CAP binding activates transcription in the presence of cAMP. E. coli catabolite activator protein
   5484..5576    -  CDS            lacI (fragment): lac repressor; lacI; The lac repressor binds to the lac operator to inhibit transcription in E. coli. This inhibition can be relieved by adding lactose or isopropyl-β-D-thiogalactopyranoside (IPTG).
   5759..6347    -  rep_origin     ori: high-copy-number ColE1/pMB1/pBR322/pUC origin of replication
   6518..7378    -  CDS            AmpR: β-lactamase; bla; confers resistance to ampicillin, carbenicillin, and related antibiotics
   7379..7483    -  promoter       AmpR promoter: bla
   7578..7613    +  CDS            rop (fragment): Rop protein, which maintains plasmids at low copy number; rop
   7715..7814    +  misc_feature   bom (fragment): basis of mobility region from pBR322
   7820..7974    -  CDS            lacZα (fragment): LacZα fragment of β-galactosidase; lacZ fragment
