>Addgene plasmid #132772 | pCDH-NLS-copGFP-EF1-BlastiS | addgene full sequence | sequence record 261449 | Addgene NGS Result
GGGTCTCTCTGGTTAGACCAGATCTGAGCCTGGGAGCTCTCTGGCTAACTAGGGAACCCACTGCTTAAGC
CTCAATAAAGCTTGCCTTGAGTGCTTCAAGTAGTGTGTGCCCGTCTGTTGTGTGACTCTGGTAACTAGAG
ATCCCTCAGACCCTTTTAGTCAGTGTGGAAAATCTCTAGCAGTGGCGCCCGAACAGGGACTTGAAAGCGA
AAGGGAAACCAGAGGAGCTCTCTCGACGCAGGACTCGGCTTGCTGAAGCGCGCACGGCAAGAGGCGAGGG
GCGGCGACTGGTGAGTACGCCAAAAATTTTGACTAGCGGAGGCTAGAAGGAGAGAGATGGGTGCGAGAGC
GTCAGTATTAAGCGGGGGAGAATTAGATCGCGATGGGAAAAAATTCGGTTAAGGCCAGGGGGAAAGAAAA
AATATAAATTAAAACATATAGTATGGGCAAGCAGGGAGCTAGAACGATTCGCAGTTAATCCTGGCCTGTT
AGAAACATCAGAAGGCTGTAGACAAATACTGGGACAGCTACAACCATCCCTTCAGACAGGATCAGAAGAA
CTTAGATCATTATATAATACAGTAGCAACCCTCTATTGTGTGCATCAAAGGATAGAGATAAAAGACACCA
AGGAAGCTTTAGACAAGATAGAGGAAGAGCAAAACAAAAGTAAGACCACCGCACAGCAAGCGGCCACTGA
TCTTCAGACCTGGAGGAGGAGATATGAGGGACAATTGGAGAAGTGAATTATATAAATATAAAGTAGTAAA
AATTGAACCATTAGGAGTAGCACCCACCAAGGCAAAGAGAAGAGTGGTGCAGAGAGAAAAAAGAGCAGTG
GGAATAGGAGCTTTGTTCCTTGGGTTCTTGGGAGCAGCAGGAAGCACTATGGGCGCAGCGTCAATGACGC
TGACGGTACAGGCCAGACAATTATTGTCTGGTATAGTGCAGCAGCAGAACAATTTGCTGAGGGCTATTGA
GGCGCAACAGCATCTGTTGCAACTCACAGTCTGGGGCATCAAGCAGCTCCAGGCAAGAATCCTGGCTGTG
GAAAGATACCTAAAGGATCAACAGCTCCTGGGGATTTGGGGTTGCTCTGGAAAACTCATTTGCACCACTG
CTGTGCCTTGGAATGCTAGTTGGAGTAATAAATCTCTGGAACAGATTTGGAATCACACGACCTGGATGGA
GTGGGACAGAGAAATTAACAATTACACAAGCTTAATACACTCCTTAATTGAAGAATCGCAAAACCAGCAA
GAAAAGAATGAACAAGAATTATTGGAATTAGATAAATGGGCAAGTTTGTGGAATTGGTTTAACATAACAA
ATTGGCTGTGGTATATAAAATTATTCATAATGATAGTAGGAGGCTTGGTAGGTTTAAGAATAGTTTTTGC
TGTACTTTCTATAGTGAATAGAGTTAGGCAGGGATATTCACCATTATCGTTTCAGACCCACCTCCCAACC
CCGAGGGGACCCGACAGGCCCGAAGGAATAGAAGAAGAAGGTGGAGAGAGAGACAGAGACAGATCCATTC
GATTAGTGAACGGATCTCGACGGTATCGGTTAACTTTTAAAAGAAAAGGGGGGATTGGGGGGTACAGTGC
AGGGGAAAGAATAGTAGACATAATAGCAACAGACATACAAACTAAAGAATTACAAAAACAAATTACAAAA
TTCAAAATTTTATCGATACTAGTATTATGCCCAGTACATGACCTTATGGGACTTTCCTACTTGGCAGTAC
ATCTACGTATTAGTCATCGCTATTACCATGGTGATGCGGTTTTGGCAGTACATCAATGGGCGTGGATAGC
GGTTTGACTCACGGGGATTTCCAAGTCTCCACCCCATTGACGTCAATGGGAGTTTGTTTTGGCACCAAAA
TCAACGGGACTTTCCAAAATGTCGTAACAACTCCGCCCCATTGACGCAAATGGGCGGTAGGCGTGTACGG
TGGGAGGTTTATATAAGCAGAGCTCGTTTAGTGAACCGTCAGATCGCCTGGAGACGCCATCCACGCTGTT
TTGACCTCCATAGAAGATTCTAGAGCTAGCGAATTCGAATTTAAATGGATCGTAACCATGACTGCTCCAA
AGAAGAAGCGTAAGGTTCCCGGGTGTTGTGCAGAGAGCGACGAGAGCGGCCTGCCCGCCATGGAGATCGA
GTGCCGCATCACCGGCACCCTGAACGGCGTGGAGTTCGAGCTGGTGGGCGGCGGAGAGGGCACCCCCAAG
CAGGGCCGCATGACCAACAAGATGAAGAGCACCAAAGGCGCCCTGACCTTCAGCCCCTACCTGCTGAGCC
ACGTGATGGGCTACGGCTTCTACCACTTCGGCACCTACCCCAGCGGCTACGAGAACCCCTTCCTGCACGC
CATCAACAACGGCGGCTACACCAACACCCGCATCGAGAAGTACGAGGACGGCGGCGTGCTGCACGTGAGC
TTCAGCTACCGCTACGAGGCCGGCCGCGTGATCGGCGACTTCAAGGTGGTGGGCACCGGCTTCCCCGAGG
ACAGCGTGATCTTCACCGACAAGATCATCCGCAGCAACGCCACCGTGGAGCACCTGCACCCCATGGGCGA
TAACGTGCTGGTGGGCAGCTTCGCCCGCACCTTCAGCCTGCGCGACGGCGGCTACTACAGCTTCGTGGTG
GACAGCCACATGCACTTCAAGAGCGCCATCCACCCCAGCATCCTGCAGAACGGGGGCCCCATGTTCGCCT
TCCGCCGCGTGGAGGAGCTGCACAGCAACACCGAGCTGGGCATCGTGGAGTACCAGCACGCCTTCAAGAC
CCCCATCGCCTTCGCCAGATCCCGCGCTCAGTCGTCCAATTCTGCCGTGGACGGCACCGCCGGACCCGGC
TCCACCGGATCTCGCTAGGCGGCCGCAAGGATCTGCGATCGCTCCGGTGCCCGTCAGTGGGCAGAGCGCA
CATCGCCCACAGTCCCCGAGAAGTTGGGGGGAGGGGTCGGCAATTGAACGGGTGCCTAGAGAAGGTGGCG
CGGGGTAAACTGGGAAAGTGATGTCGTGTACTGGCTCCGCCTTTTTCCCGAGGGTGGGGGAGAACCGTAT
ATAAGTGCAGTAGTCGCCGTGAACGTTCTTTTTCGCAACGGGTTTGCCGCCAGAACACAGCTGAAGCTTC
GAGGGGCTCGCATCTCTCCTTCACGCGCCCGCCGCCCTACCTGAGGCCGCCATCCACGCCGGTTGAGTCG
CGTTCTGCCGCCTCCCGCCTGTGGTGCCTCCTGAACTGCGTCCGCCGTCTAGGTAAGTTTAAAGCTCAGG
TCGAGACCGGGCCTTTGTCCGGCGCTCCCTTGGAGCCTACCTAGACTCAGCCGGCTCTCCACGCTTTGCC
TGACCCTGCTTGCTCAACTCTACGTCTTTGTTTCGTTTTCTGTTCTGCGCCGTTACAGATCCAAGCTGTG
ACCGGCGCCTACTCTCGAGATGGCCAAGCCTTTGTCTCAAGAAGAATCCACCCTCATTGAAAGAGCAACG
GCTACAATCAACAGCATCCCCATCTCTGAAGACTACAGCGTCGCCAGCGCAGCTCTCTCTAGCGACGGCC
GCATCTTCACTGGTGTCAATGTATATCATTTTACTGGGGGACCTTGTGCAGAACTCGTGGTGCTGGGCAC
TGCTGCTGCTGCGGCAGCTGGCAACCTGACTTGTATCGTCGCGATCGGAAATGAGAACAGGGGCATCTTG
AGCCCCTGCGGACGGTGCCGACAGGTGCTTCTCGATCTGCATCCTGGGATCAAAGCCATAGTGAAGGACA
GTGATGGACAGCCGACGGCAGTTGGGATTCGTGAATTGCTGCCCTCTGGTTATGTGTGGGAGGGCTAAGT
CGACAATCAACCTCTGGATTACAAAATTTGTGAAAGATTGACTGGTATTCTTAACTATGTTGCTCCTTTT
ACGCTATGTGGATACGCTGCTTTAATGCCTTTGTATCATGCTATTGCTTCCCGTATGGCTTTCATTTTCT
CCTCCTTGTATAAATCCTGGTTGCTGTCTCTTTATGAGGAGTTGTGGCCCGTTGTCAGGCAACGTGGCGT
GGTGTGCACTGTGTTTGCTGACGCAACCCCCACTGGTTGGGGCATTGCCACCACCTGTCAGCTCCTTTCC
GGGACTTTCGCTTTCCCCCTCCCTATTGCCACGGCGGAACTCATCGCCGCCTGCCTTGCCCGCTGCTGGA
CAGGGGCTCGGCTGTTGGGCACTGACAATTCCGTGGTGTTGTCGGGGAAATCATCGTCCTTTCCTTGGCT
GCTCGCCTGTGTTGCCACCTGGATTCTGCGCGGGACGTCCTTCTGCTACGTCCCTTCGGCCCTCAATCCA
GCGGACCTTCCTTCCCGCGGCCTGCTGCCGGCTCTGCGGCCTCTTCCGCGTCTTCGCCTTCGCCCTCAGA
CGAGTCGGATCTCCCTTTGGGCCGCCTCCCCGCCTGGTACCTTTAAGACCAATGACTTACAAGGCAGCTG
TAGATCTTAGCCACTTTTTAAAAGAAAAGGGGGGACTGGAAGGGCTAATTCACTCCCAACGAAGATAAGA
TCTGCTTTTTGCTTGTACTGGGTCTCTCTGGTTAGACCAGATCTGAGCCTGGGAGCTCTCTGGCTAACTA
GGGAACCCACTGCTTAAGCCTCAATAAAGCTTGCCTTGAGTGCTTCAAGTAGTGTGTGCCCGTCTGTTGT
GTGACTCTGGTAACTAGAGATCCCTCAGACCCTTTTAGTCAGTGTGGAAAATCTCTAGCAGTAGTAGTTC
ATGTCATCTTATTATTCAGTATTTATAACTTGCAAAGAAATGAATATCAGAGAGTGAGAGGAACTTGTTT
ATTGCAGCTTATAATGGTTACAAATAAAGCAATAGCATCACAAATTTCACAAATAAAGCATTTTTTTCAC
TGCATTCTAGTTGTGGTTTGTCCAAACTCATCAATGTATCTTATCATGTCTGGCTCTAGCTATCCCGCCC
CTAACTCCGCCCATCCCGCCCCTAACTCCGCCCAGTTCCGCCCATTCTCCGCCCCATGGCTGACTAATTT
TTTTTATTTATGCAGAGGCCGAGGCCGCCTCGGCCTCTGAGCTATTCCAGAAGTAGTGAGGAGGCTTTTT
TGGAGGCCTAGACTTTTGCAGAGACCAAATTCGTAATCATGTCATAGCTGTTTCCTGTGTGAAATTGTTA
TCCGCTCACAATTCCACACAACATACGAGCCGGAAGCATAAAGTGTAAAGCCTGGGGTGCCTAATGAGTG
AGCTAACTCACATTAATTGCGTTGCGCTCACTGCCCGCTTTCCAGTCGGGAAACCTGTCGTGCCAGCTGC
ATTAATGAATCGGCCAACGCGCGGGGAGAGGCGGTTTGCGTATTGGGCGCTCTTCCGCTTCCTCGCTCAC
TGACTCGCTGCGCTCGGTCGTTCGGCTGCGGCGAGCGGTATCAGCTCACTCAAAGGCGGTAATACGGTTA
TCCACAGAATCAGGGGATAACGCAGGAAAGAACATGTGAGCAAAAGGCCAGCAAAAGGCCAGGAACCGTA
AAAAGGCCGCGTTGCTGGCGTTTTTCCATAGGCTCCGCCCCCCTGACGAGCATCACAAAAATCGACGCTC
AAGTCAGAGGTGGCGAAACCCGACAGGACTATAAAGATACCAGGCGTTTCCCCCTGGAAGCTCCCTCGTG
CGCTCTCCTGTTCCGACCCTGCCGCTTACCGGATACCTGTCCGCCTTTCTCCCTTCGGGAAGCGTGGCGC
TTTCTCATAGCTCACGCTGTAGGTATCTCAGTTCGGTGTAGGTCGTTCGCTCCAAGCTGGGCTGTGTGCA
CGAACCCCCCGTTCAGCCCGACCGCTGCGCCTTATCCGGTAACTATCGTCTTGAGTCCAACCCGGTAAGA
CACGACTTATCGCCACTGGCAGCAGCCACTGGTAACAGGATTAGCAGAGCGAGGTATGTAGGCGGTGCTA
CAGAGTTCTTGAAGTGGTGGCCTAACTACGGCTACACTAGAAGAACAGTATTTGGTATCTGCGCTCTGCT
GAAGCCAGTTACCTTCGGAAAAAGAGTTGGTAGCTCTTGATCCGGCAAACAAACCACCGCTGGTAGCGGT
GGTTTTTTTGTTTGCAAGCAGCAGATTACGCGCAGAAAAAAAGGATCTCAAGAAGATCCTTTGATCTTTT
CTACGGGGTCTGACGCTCAGTGGAACGAAAACTCACGTTAAGGGATTTTGGTCATGAGATTATCAAAAAG
GATCTTCACCTAGATCCTTTTAAATTAAAAATGAAGTTTTAAATCAATCTAAAGTATATATGAGTAAACT
TGGTCTGACAGTTACCAATGCTTAATCAGTGAGGCACCTATCTCAGCGATCTGTCTATTTCGTTCATCCA
TAGTTGCCTGACTCCCCGTCGTGTAGATAACTACGATACGGGAGGGCTTACCATCTGGCCCCAGTGCTGC
AATGATACCGCGAGACCCACGCTCACCGGCTCCAGATTTATCAGCAATAAACCAGCCAGCCGGAAGGGCC
GAGCGCAGAAGTGGTCCTGCAACTTTATCCGCCTCCATCCAGTCTATTAATTGTTGCCGGGAAGCTAGAG
TAAGTAGTTCGCCAGTTAATAGTTTGCGCAACGTTGTTGCCATTGCTACAGGCATCGTGGTGTCACGCTC
GTCGTTTGGTATGGCTTCATTCAGCTCCGGTTCCCAACGATCAAGGCGAGTTACATGATCCCCCATGTTG
TGCAAAAAAGCGGTTAGCTCCTTCGGTCCTCCGATCGTTGTCAGAAGTAAGTTGGCCGCAGTGTTATCAC
TCATGGTTATGGCAGCACTGCATAATTCTCTTACTGTCATGCCATCCGTAAGATGCTTTTCTGTGACTGG
TGAGTACTCAACCAAGTCATTCTGAGAATAGTGTATGCGGCGACCGAGTTGCTCTTGCCCGGCGTCAATA
CGGGATAATACCGCGCCACATAGCAGAACTTTAAAAGTGCTCATCATTGGAAAACGTTCTTCGGGGCGAA
AACTCTCAAGGATCTTACCGCTGTTGAGATCCAGTTCGATGTAACCCACTCGTGCACCCAACTGATCTTC
AGCATCTTTTACTTTCACCAGCGTTTCTGGGTGAGCAAAAACAGGAAGGCAAAATGCCGCAAAAAAGGGA
ATAAGGGCGACACGGAAATGTTGAATACTCATACTCTTCCTTTTTCAATATTATTGAAGCATTTATCAGG
GTTATTGTCTCATGAGCGGATACATATTTGAATGTATTTAGAAAAATAAACAAATAGGGGTTCCGCGCAC
ATTTCCCCGAAAAGTGCCACCTGACGTCTAAGAAACCATTATTATCATGACATTAACCTATAAAAATAGG
CGTATCACGAGGCCCTTTCGTCTCGCGCGTTTCGGTGATGACGGTGAAAACCTCTGACACATGCAGCTCC
CGGAGACGGTCACAGCTTGTCTGTAAGCGGATGCCGGGAGCAGACAAGCCCGTCAGGGCGCGTCAGCGGG
TGTTGGCGGGTGTCGGGGCTGGCTTAACTATGCGGCATCAGAGCAGATTGTACTGAGAGTGCACCATATG
CGGTGTGAAATACCGCACAGATGCGTAAGGAGAAAATACCGCATCAGGCGCCATTCGCCATTCAGGCTGC
GCAACTGTTGGGAAGGGCGATCGGTGCGGGCCTCTTCGCTATTACGCCAGCTGGCGAAAGGGGGATGTGC
TGCAAGGCGATTAAGTTGGGTAACGCCAGGGTTTTCCCAGTCACGACGTTGTAAAACGACGGCCAGTGCC
AAGCTGACGCGTGTAGTCTTATGCAATACTCTTGTAGTCTTGCAACATGGTAACGATGAGTTAGCAACAT
GCCTTACAAGGAGAGAAAAAGCACCGTGCATGCCGATTGGTGGAAGTAAGGTGGTACGATCGTGCCTTAT
TAGGAAGGCAACAGACGGGTCTGACATGGATTGGACGAACCACTGAATTGCCGCATTGCAGAGATATTGT
ATTTAAGTGCCTAGCTCGATACATAAAC
Features (pLannotate 1.2.2; 28 found; start..end, strand, type, name):
      1..181     +  LTR            5' LTR (truncated): truncated 5' long terminal repeat (LTR) from HIV-1
    228..353     +  misc_feature   HIV-1 Ψ: packaging signal of human immunodeficiency virus type 1
    337..675     +  CDS            HIV-1 gag (fragment): gag protein from human immunodeficiency virus 1; gag
    846..1079    +  misc_feature   RRE: The Rev response element (RRE) of HIV-1 allows for Rev-dependent mRNA export from the nucleus to the cytoplasm.
   1456..1556    +  CDS            Rev (fragment): human immunodeficiency virus 1 (HIV-1) Rev protein; rev; enhances nuclear export of unspliced and incompletely spliced viral mRNAs
   1575..1691    +  misc_feature   cPPT/CTS: central polypurine tract and central termination sequence of HIV-1
   1704..1780    +  enhancer       CMV enhancer (fragment): human cytomegalovirus immediate early enhancer
   1781..1984    +  promoter       CMV promoter: human cytomegalovirus (CMV) immediate early promoter
   2152..2816    +  CDS            CopGFP (fragment): green fluorescent protein 2 from Pontellina plumata, also known as ppluGFP2 (Shagin et al., 2004)
   2929..3140    +  promoter       EF-1α core promoter: core promoter for human elongation factor EF-1α
   3153..3421    +  LTR            5' LTR (truncated): truncated 5' long terminal repeat (LTR) from human T-cell leukemia virus (HTLV) type 1
   3450..3848    +  CDS            BSD: blasticidin S deaminase; Aspergillus terreus BSD; confers resistance to blasticidin
   3855..4443    +  misc_feature   WPRE: woodchuck hepatitis virus posttranscriptional regulatory element
   4438..4545    +  CDS            nef (fragment): NEF_SIVS4 - Experimental evidence at protein level: Swiss-Prot protein existence level 1. Interferes with TCR signaling from the cell membrane. Interacts with CD247/TCRZ (TCR zeta chain) and exert potent down- regulation of cell surface TCR/CD3 complexes. From Simian immunodeficiency virus (isolate F236/smH4) (SIV-sm) (Simian immunodeficiency virus sooty mangabey monkey).
   4570..4750    +  LTR            5' LTR (truncated): truncated 5' long terminal repeat (LTR) from HIV-1
   4822..4943    +  polyA_signal   SV40 poly(A) signal: SV40 polyadenylation signal
   4983..5118    +  rep_origin     SV40 ori: SV40 origin of replication
   5175..5191    -  protein_bind   lac operator: The lac repressor binds to the lac operator to inhibit transcription in E. coli. This inhibition can be relieved by adding lactose or isopropyl-β-D-thiogalactopyranoside (IPTG). lac repressor encoded by lacI
   5199..5229    -  promoter       lac promoter: promoter for the E. coli lac operon
   5244..5265    -  protein_bind   CAP binding site: CAP binding activates transcription in the presence of cAMP. E. coli catabolite activator protein
   5278..5370    -  CDS            lacI (fragment): lac repressor; lacI; The lac repressor binds to the lac operator to inhibit transcription in E. coli. This inhibition can be relieved by adding lactose or isopropyl-β-D-thiogalactopyranoside (IPTG).
   5553..6141    -  rep_origin     ori: high-copy-number ColE1/pMB1/pBR322/pUC origin of replication
   6312..7172    -  CDS            AmpR: β-lactamase; bla; confers resistance to ampicillin, carbenicillin, and related antibiotics
   7173..7277    -  promoter       AmpR promoter: bla
   7372..7407    +  CDS            rop (fragment): Rop protein, which maintains plasmids at low copy number; rop
   7509..7608    +  misc_feature   bom (fragment): basis of mobility region from pBR322
   7614..7768    -  CDS            lacZα (fragment): LacZα fragment of β-galactosidase; lacZ fragment
   7782..8008    +  promoter       RSV promoter: Rous sarcoma virus enhancer/promoter
