[The description below was written by a language model from this plasmid's Addgene catalogue record and pLannotate feature annotations shown in this document.]
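Description:
pCDH-NLS-copGFP-EF1-BlastiS is a lentiviral mammalian expression plasmid built on the pCDH backbone, used to deliver a nuclear-localized green fluorescent reporter into cells. It is maintained in E. coli through a high-copy ColE1/pUC-type origin with ampicillin selection (AmpR). Remnants of lac, rop, bom and lacZα sequences are backbone carryover. The viral portion has a third-generation layout. An RSV promoter sits directly upstream of a truncated HIV-1 5′ LTR and drives genomic RNA production in packaging cells. It is followed by the Ψ packaging signal with a partial gag segment, the Rev response element for Rev-dependent RNA export, and the cPPT/CTS. A WPRE near the 3′ end enhances transcript expression. The unit closes with a second truncated HIV-1 LTR, an SV40 polyadenylation signal and an SV40 origin.

Two expression cassettes lie between the LTRs. A CMV promoter, with a fragment of its enhancer, drives the synthetic NLS-copGFP insert, which is the copepod (Pontellina plumata) green fluorescent protein fused to a nuclear localization signal. The annotation picks up only the CopGFP portion, so the identity and placement of the NLS are not shown in the feature tables. Downstream, an EF-1α core promoter joined to an HTLV-1 LTR segment expresses blasticidin S deaminase, which allows blasticidin selection of stably transduced cells.

The reporter normally accumulates in the nucleus and spills into the cytoplasm when the nuclear envelope ruptures. It therefore serves as a live-cell readout of nuclear envelope integrity, and the associated work concerns rupture and repair during cancer cell migration. The depositor sequence (7,982 nt) and the repository's sequencing result (8,008 nt) show the same architecture with different start coordinates and a small length difference.
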