Addgene plasmid #132772: pCDH-NLS-copGFP-EF1-BlastiS
Purpose: Spills into the cytoplasm during nuclear envelope rupture.
Depositing lab: Jan Lammerding. Depositing organization: Cornell University. Publication: Nuclear envelope rupture and repair during cancer cell migration. Denais CM, Gilbert RM, Isermann P, McGregor AL, te Lindert M, Weigelin B, Davidson PM, Friedl P, Wolf K, Lammerding J. Science. 2016 Apr 15;352(6283):353-8. doi: 10.1126/science.aad7297. Epub 2016 Mar 24. PubMed 27013428.
Backbone
  Vector backbone: pCDH
  Vector type: Mammalian Expression, Lentiviral
  Selectable markers: Blasticidin
Growth in bacteria
  Bacterial resistance: Ampicillin, 100 μg/mL
  Growth temperature: 37°C
  Growth strain: NEB Stable
  Copy number: High Copy
Gene/Insert
  Gene/Insert name: NLS-copGFP
  Species: Synthetic
  Cloning method: Restriction Enzyme; 5′ cloning site unknown (unknown if destroyed); 3′ cloning site unknown (unknown if destroyed)
  Sequencing primers: 5′ unknown
Terms and licenses: Academic/Nonprofit Terms; Industry Terms: Not Available to Industry
How to cite: pCDH-NLS-copGFP-EF1-BlastiS was a gift from Jan Lammerding (Addgene plasmid # 132772 ; http://n2t.net/addgene:132772 ; RRID:Addgene_132772)
